>Addgene plasmid #144752 | TFORF3276 | addgene full sequence | sequence record 404333 | Addgene NGS Result
TTAATGTAGTCTTATGCAATACTCTTGTAGTCTTGCAACATGGTAACGATGAGTTAGCAACATGCCTTAC
AAGGAGAGAAAAAGCACCGTGCATGCCGATTGGTGGAAGTAAGGTGGTACGATCGTGCCTTATTAGGAAG
GCAACAGACGGGTCTGACATGGATTGGACGAACCACTGAATTGCCGCATTGCAGAGATATTGTATTTAAG
TGCCTAGCTCGATACATAAACGGGTCTCTCTGGTTAGACCAGATCTGAGCCTGGGAGCTCTCTGGCTAAC
TAGGGAACCCACTGCTTAAGCCTCAATAAAGCTTGCCTTGAGTGCTTCAAGTAGTGTGTGCCCGTCTGTT
GTGTGACTCTGGTAACTAGAGATCCCTCAGACCCTTTTAGTCAGTGTGGAAAATCTCTAGCAGTGGCGCC
CGAACAGGGACTTGAAAGCGAAAGGGAAACCAGAGGAGCTCTCTCGACGCAGGACTCGGCTTGCTGAAGC
GCGCACGGCAAGAGGCGAGGGGCGGCGACTGGTGAGTACGCCAAAAATTTTGACTAGCGGAGGCTAGAAG
GAGAGAGATGGGTGCGAGAGCGTCAGTATTAAGCGGGGGAGAATTAGATCGCGATGGGAAAAAATTCGGT
TAAGGCCAGGGGGAAAGAAAAAATATAAATTAAAACATATAGTATGGGCAAGCAGGGAGCTAGAACGATT
CGCAGTTAATCCTGGCCTGTTAGAAACATCAGAAGGCTGTAGACAAATACTGGGACAGCTACAACCATCC
CTTCAGACAGGATCAGAAGAACTTAGATCATTATATAATACAGTAGCAACCCTCTATTGTGTGCATCAAA
GGATAGAGATAAAAGACACCAAGGAAGCTTTAGACAAGATAGAGGAAGAGCAAAACAAAAGTAAGACCAC
CGCACAGCAAGCGGCCGCTGATCTTCAGACCTGGAGGAGGAGATATGAGGGACAATTGGAGAAGTGAATT
ATATAAATATAAAGTAGTAAAAATTGAACCATTAGGAGTAGCACCCACCAAGGCAAAGAGAAGAGTGGTG
CAGAGAGAAAAAAGAGCAGTGGGAATAGGAGCTTTGTTCCTTGGGTTCTTGGGAGCAGCAGGAAGCACTA
TGGGCGCAGCGTCAATGACGCTGACGGTACAGGCCAGACAATTATTGTCTGGTATAGTGCAGCAGCAGAA
CAATTTGCTGAGGGCTATTGAGGCGCAACAGCATCTGTTGCAACTCACAGTCTGGGGCATCAAGCAGCTC
CAGGCAAGAATCCTGGCTGTGGAAAGATACCTAAAGGATCAACAGCTCCTGGGGATTTGGGGTTGCTCTG
GAAAACTCATTTGCACCACTGCTGTGCCTTGGAATGCTAGTTGGAGTAATAAATCTCTGGAACAGATTTG
GAATCACACGACCTGGATGGAGTGGGACAGAGAAATTAACAATTACACAAGCTTAATACACTCCTTAATT
GAAGAATCGCAAAACCAGCAAGAAAAGAATGAACAAGAATTATTGGAATTAGATAAATGGGCAAGTTTGT
GGAATTGGTTTAACATAACAAATTGGCTGTGGTATATAAAATTATTCATAATGATAGTAGGAGGCTTGGT
AGGTTTAAGAATAGTTTTTGCTGTACTTTCTATAGTGAATAGAGTTAGGCAGGGATATTCACCATTATCG
TTTCAGACCCACCTCCCAACCCCGAGGGGACCCATGCATTGCATCTCAATTAGTCAGCAACCAGGTGTGG
AAAGTCCCCAGGCTCCCCAGCAGGCAGAAGTATGCAAAGCATGCGTCTCAATTAGTCAGCAACCATAGTC
CCGCCCCTAACTCCGCCCATCCCGCCCCTAACTCCGCCCAGTTCCGCCCATTCTCCGCCCCATGGCTGAC
TAATTTTTTTTATTTATGCAGAGGCCGAGGCCGCCTCGGCCTCTGAGCTATTCCAGAAGTAGTGAGGAGG
CTTTTTTGGAGGCCTAGGCTTTTGCAAAAAGCTTTCTAGAGGTACCACCGGAGCTTACCATGACCGAGTA
CAAGCCCACGGTGCGCCTCGCCACCCGCGACGACGTCCCCAGGGCCGTACGCACCCTCGCCGCCGCGTTC
GCCGACTACCCCGCCACGCGCCACACCGTCGATCCGGACCGCCACATCGAGCGGGTCACCGAGCTGCAAG
AACTCTTCCTCACGCGCGTCGGGCTCGACATCGGCAAGGTGTGGGTCGCGGACGACGGCGCCGCCGTGGC
GGTCTGGACCACGCCGGAGAGCGTCGAAGCGGGGGCGGTGTTCGCCGAGATCGGCCCGCGCATGGCCGAG
TTGAGCGGTTCCCGGCTGGCCGCGCAGCAACAGATGGAAGGCCTCCTGGCGCCGCACCGGCCCAAGGAGC
CCGCGTGGTTCCTGGCCACCGTCGGCGTCTCGCCCGACCACCAGGGCAAGGGTCTGGGCAGCGCCGTCGT
GCTCCCCGGAGTGGAGGCGGCCGAGCGCGCCGGGGTGCCCGCCTTCCTGGAGACCTCCGCGCCCCGCAAC
CTCCCCTTCTACGAGCGGCTCGGCTTCACCGTCACCGCCGACGTCGAGGTGCCCGAAGGACCGCGCACCT
GGTGCATGACCCGCAAGCCCGGTGCCAGTTAACGAATTCTAGATCTTGAGACAAATGGCAGTATTCATCC
ACAATTTTAAAAGAAAAGGGGGGATTGGGGGGTACAGTGCAGGGGAAAGAATAGTAGACATAATAGCAAC
AGACATACAAACTAAAGAATTACAAAAACAAATTACAAAAATTCAAAATTTTCGGGTTTATTACAGGGAC
AGCAGAGATCCACTTTGGCGCCGGCTCGAGGCCTGCAGGTGCAAAGATGGATAAAGTTTTAAACAGAGAG
GAATCTTTGCAGCTAATGGACCTTCTAGGTCTTGAAAGGAGTGGGAATTGGCTCCGGTGCCCGTCAGTGG
GCAGAGCGCACATCGCCCACAGTCCCCGAGAAGTTGGGGGGAGGGGTCGGCAATTGAACCGGTGCCTAGA
GAAGGTGGCGCGGGGTAAACTGGGAAAGTGATGTCGTGTACTGGCTCCGCCTTTTTCCCGAGGGTGGGGG
AGAACCGTATATAAGTGCAGTAGTCGCCGTGAACGTTCTTTTTCGCAACGGGTTTGCCGCCAGAACACAG
GTAAGTGCCGTGTGTGGTTCCCGCGGGCCTGGCCTCTTTACGGGTTATGGCCCTTGCGTGCCTTGAATTA
CTTCCACCTGGCTGCAGTACGTGATTCTTGATCCCGAGCTTCGGGTTGGAAGTGGGTGGGAGAGTTCGAG
GCCTTGCGCTTAAGGAGCCCCTTCGCCTCGTGCTTGAGTTGAGGCCTGGCCTGGGCGCTGGGGCCGCCGC
GTGCGAATCTGGTGGCACCTTCGCGCCTGTCTCGCTGCTTTCGATAAGTCTCTAGCCATTTAAAATTTTT
GATGACCTGCTGCGACGCTTTTTTTCTGGCAAGATAGTCTTGTAAATGCGGGCCAAGATCTGCACACTGG
TATTTCGGTTTTTGGGGCCGCGGGCGGCGACGGGGCCCGTGCGTCCCAGCGCACATGTTCGGCGAGGCGG
GGCCTGCGAGCGCGGCCACCGAGAATCGGACGGGGGTAGTCTCAAGCTGGCCGGCCTGCTCTGGTGCCTG
GCCTCGCGCCGCCGTGTATCGCCCCGCCCTGGGCGGCAAGGCTGGCCCGGTCGGCACCAGTTGCGTGAGC
GGAAAGATGGCCGCTTCCCGGCCCTGCTGCAGGGAGCTCAAAATGGAGGACGCGGCGCTCGGGAGAGCGG
GCGGGTGAGTCACCCACACAAAGGAAAAGGGCCTTTCCGTCCTCAGCCGTCGCTTCATGTGACTCCACGG
AGTACCGGGCGCCGTCCAGGCACCTCGATTAGTTCTCGAGCTTTTGGAGTACGTCGTCTTTAGGTTGGGG
GGAGGGGTTTTATGCGATGGAGTTTCCCCACACTGAGTGGGTGGAGACTGAAGTTAGGCCAGCTTGGCAC
TTGATGTAATTCTCCTTGGAATTTGCCCTTTTTGAGTTTGGATCTTGGTTCATTCTCAAGCCTCAGACAG
TGGTTCAAAGTTTTTTTCTTCCATTTCAGGTGTCGTGAGGCTAGCATCGATTGATCAACAAGTTTGTACA
AAAAAGTTGGCACCATGGAGTTTTTCATCAGTATGTCTGAAACCATTAAATATAATGACGATGATCATAA
AACTCTGTTTCTGAAAACACTAAATGAACAACGCCTGGAAGGAGAATTTTGTGATATTGCTATTGTGGTT
GAGGATGTGAAATTCAGAGCACACAGATGTGTTCTTGCTGCCTGCAGCACCTACTTTAAAAAGCTTTTCA
AGAAGCTTGAGGTTGATAGTTCTTCGGTCATAGAAATAGATTTTCTTCGTTCTGATATATTTGAAGAGGT
CCTGAACTACATGTACACAGCAAAGATTTCCGTGAAAAAAGAAGATGTTAACTTAATGATGTCATCGGGT
CAGATTCTTGGTATCCGATTTTTGGATAAACTGTGTTCTCAGAAGCGTGATGTGTCCAGTCCCGATGAAA
ACAATGGTCAGTCCAAAAGTAAGTATTGCCTTAAAATAAATCGCCCCATTGGAGATGCTGCTGACACCCA
GGATGATGATGTAGAGGAAATCGGGGATCAGGATGACAGTCCTTCTGATGACACAGTAGAAGGCACACCC
CCGAGTCAGGAGGACGGCAAGTCGCCCACCACAACGCTCAGGGTTCAGGAAGCGATCCTGAAAGAGCTGG
GGAGTGAGGAAGTTCGGAAGGTCAATTGCTACGGCCAGGAAGTAGAATCCATGGAGACCCCAGAATCAAA
AGACTTGGGGTCCCAGACCCCTCAAGCCTTAACATTTAATGATGGGATGAGTGAAGTGAAAGATGAACAG
ACACCAGGCTGGACAACAGCCGCCAGTGACATGAAGTTTGAGTATTTGCTTTATGGTCACCATCGGGAGC
AGATTGCCTGCCAGGCGTGTGGGAAGACGTTTTCTGATGAAGGCAGATTGAGGAAGCATGAGAAACTCCA
CACGGCGGACAGGCCATTTGTTTGTGAAATGTGCACAAAAGGTTTCACCACACAGGCCCACCTGAAAGAA
CACCTAAAAATCCACACAGGATATAAGCCCTATAGCTGTGAGGTGTGTGGAAAATCATTTATCCGTGCCC
CAGACTTAAAGAAGCATGAGAGAGTTCACAGTAATGAAAGACCGTTTGCGTGCCACATGTGTGACAAAGC
CTTCAAACACAAGTCTCACCTCAAGGATCATGAAAGAAGACACAGAGGGGAAAAGCCTTTTGTGTGTGGC
TCCTGCACCAAGGCATTTGCCAAGGCATCTGATCTGAAAAGGCACGAGAACAATATGCACAGTGAAAGGA
AGCAGGTTACCCCCAGTGCCATCCAGAGCGAGACAGAACAGTTGCAGGCGGCAGCGATGGCTGCGGAAGC
AGAACAGCAGCTGGAGACGATAGCCTGTAGCTTGCCAACTTTCTTGTACAAAGTGGTTGATATCGGTAAG
CCTATCCCTAACCCTCTCCTCGGTCTCGATTCTACGTAGTAATGAACTAGTCCGTAACTTGAAAGTATTT
CGATTTCTTGGCTTTATATATCTTGTGGAAAGGACGAAGCCCGCAATCGGTGTAATCCGAAACGCGTTAA
GTCGACAATCAACCTCTGGATTACAAAATTTGTGAAAGATTGACTGGTATTCTTAACTATGTTGCTCCTT
TTACGCTATGTGGATACGCTGCTTTAATGCCTTTGTATCATGCTATTGCTTCCCGTATGGCTTTCATTTT
CTCCTCCTTGTATAAATCCTGGTTGCTGTCTCTTTATGAGGAGTTGTGGCCCGTTGTCAGGCAACGTGGC
GTGGTGTGCACTGTGTTTGCTGACGCAACCCCCACTGGTTGGGGCATTGCCACCACCTGTCAGCTCCTTT
CCGGGACTTTCGCTTTCCCCCTCCCTATTGCCACGGCGGAACTCATCGCCGCCTGCCTTGCCCGCTGCTG
GACAGGGGCTCGGCTGTTGGGCACTGACAATTCCGTGGTGTTGTCGGGGAAATCATCGTCCTTTCCTTGG
CTGCTCGCCTGTGTTGCCACCTGGATTCTGCGCGGGACGTCCTTCTGCTACGTCCCTTCGGCCCTCAATC
CAGCGGACCTTCCTTCCCGCGGCCTGCTGCCGGCTCTGCGGCCTCTTCCGCGTCTTCGCCTTCGCCCTCA
GACGAGTCGGATCTCCCTTTGGGCCGCCTCCCCGCGTCGACTTTAAGACCAATGACTTACAAGGCAGCTG
TAGATCTTAGCCACTTTTTAAAAGAAAAGGGGGGACTGGAAGGGCTAATTCACTCCCAACGAAGACAAGA
TCTGCTTTTTGCTTGTACTGGGTCTCTCTGGTTAGACCAGATCTGAGCCTGGGAGCTCTCTGGCTAACTA
GGGAACCCACTGCTTAAGCCTCAATAAAGCTTGCCTTGAGTGCTTCAAGTAGTGTGTGCCCGTCTGTTGT
GTGACTCTGGTAACTAGAGATCCCTCAGACCCTTTTAGTCAGTGTGGAAAATCTCTAGCAGTACGTATAG
TAGTTCATGTCATCTTATTATTCAGTATTTATAACTTGCAAAGAAATGAATATCAGAGAGTGAGAGGAAC
TTGTTTATTGCAGCTTATAATGGTTACAAATAAAGCAATAGCATCACAAATTTCACAAATAAAGCATTTT
TTTCACTGCATTCTAGTTGTGGTTTGTCCAAACTCATCAATGTATCTTATCATGTCTGGCTCTAGCTATC
CCGCCCCTAACTCCGCCCATCCCGCCCCTAACTCCGCCCAGTTCCGCCCATTCTCCGCCCCATGGCTGAC
TAATTTTTTTTATTTATGCAGAGGCCGAGGCCGCCTCGGCCTCTGAGCTATTCCAGAAGTAGTGAGGAGG
CTTTTTTGGAGGCCTAGGGACGTACCCAATTCGCCCTATAGTGAGTCGTATTACGCGCGCTCACTGGCCG
TCGTTTTACAACGTCGTGACTGGGAAAACCCTGGCGTTACCCAACTTAATCGCCTTGCAGCACATCCCCC
TTTCGCCAGCTGGCGTAATAGCGAAGAGGCCCGCACCGATCGCCCTTCCCAACAGTTGCGCAGCCTGAAT
GGCGAATGGG
[124 nt withheld, positions 7151-7274]
C
[91 nt withheld, positions 7276-7366]
A
[49 nt withheld, positions 7368-7416]
CCTTTGACGTTGGAGTCCACGTTCTTT
[37 nt withheld, positions 7444-7480]
ACCCTATCTCGGTCTATTCTTTTGATTTATAAGGGATTTTGCCGATTTCGGCCTATTGGTTAAAAAATGA
GCTGATTTAACAAAAATTTAACGCGAATTTTAACAAAATATTAACGCTTACAATTTAGGTGGCACTTTTC
GGGGAAATGTGCGCGGAACCCCTATTTGTTTATTTTTCTAAATACATTCAAATATGTATCCGCTCATGAG
ACAATAACCCTGATAAATGCTTCAATAATATTGAAAAAGGAAGAGTATGAGTATTCAACATTTCCGTGTC
GCCCTTATTCCCTTTTTTGCGGCATTTTGCCTTCCTGTTTTTGCTCACCCAGAAACGCTGGTGAAAGTAA
AAGATGCTGAAGATCAGTTGGGTGCACGAGTGGGTTACATCGAACTGGATCTCAACAGCGGTAAGATCCT
TGAGAGTTTTCGCCCCGAAGAACGTTTTCCAATGATGAGCACTTTTAAAGTTCTGCTATGTGGCGCGGTA
TTATCCCGTATTGACGCCGGGCAAGAGCAACTCGGTCGCCGCATACACTATTCTCAGAATGACTTGGTTG
AGTACTCACCAGTCACAGAAAAGCATCTTACGGATGGCATGACAGTAAGAGAATTATGCAGTGCTGCCAT
AACCATGAGTGATAACACTGCGGCCAACTTACTTCTGACAACGATCGGAGGACCGAAGGAGCTAACCGCT
TTTTTGCACAACATGGGGGATCATGTAACTCGCCTTGATCGTTGGGAACCGGAGCTGAATGAAGCCATAC
CAAACGACGAGCGTGACACCACGATGCCTGTAGCAATGGCAACAACGTTGCGCAAACTATTAACTGGCGA
ACTACTTACTCTAGCTTCCCGGCAACAATTAATAGACTGGATGGAGGCGGATAAAGTTGCAGGACCACTT
CTGCGCTCGGCCCTTCCGGCTGGCTGGTTTATTGCTGATAAATCTGGAGCCGGTGAGCGTGGGTCTCGCG
GTATCATTGCAGCACTGGGGCCAGATGGTAAGCCCTCCCGTATCGTAGTTATCTACACGACGGGGAGTCA
GGCAACTATGGATGAACGAAATAGACAGATCGCTGAGATAGGTGCCTCACTGATTAAGCATTGGTAACTG
TCAGACCAAGTTTACTCATATATACTTTAGATTGATTTAAAACTTCATTTTTAATTTAAAAGGATCTAGG
TGAAGATCCTTTTTGATAATCTCATGACCAAAATCCCTTAACGTGAGTTTTCGTTCCACTGAGCGTCAGA
CCCCGTAGAAAAGATCAAAGGATCTTCTTGAGATCCTTTTTTTCTGCGCGTAATCTGCTGCTTGCAAACA
AAAAAACCACCGCTACCAGCGGTGGTTTGTTTGCCGGATCAAGAGCTACCAACTCTTTTTCCGAAGGTAA
CTGGCTTCAGCAGAGCGCAGATACCAAATACTGTTCTTCTAGTGTAGCCGTAGTTAGGCCACCACTTCAA
GAACTCTGTAGCACCGCCTACATACCTCGCTCTGCTAATCCTGTTACCAGTGGCTGCTGCCAGTGGCGAT
AAGTCGTGTCTTACCGGGTTGGACTCAAGACGATAGTTACCGGATAAGGCGCAGCGGTCGGGCTGAACGG
GGGGTTCGTGCACACAGCCCAGCTTGGAGCGAACGACCTACACCGAACTGAGATACCTACAGCGTGAGCT
ATGAGAAAGCGCCACGCTTCCCGAAGGGAGAAAGGCGGACAGGTATCCGGTAAGCGGCAGGGTCGGAACA
GGAGAGCGCACGAGGGAGCTTCCAGGGGGAAACGCCTGGTATCTTTATAGTCCTGTCGGGTTTCGCCACC
TCTGACTTGAGCGTCGATTTTTGTGATGCTCGTCAGGGGGGCGGAGCCTATGGAAAAACGCCAGCAACGC
GGCCTTTTTACGGTTCCTGGCCTTTTGCTGGCCTTTTGCTCACATGTTCTTTCCTGCGTTATCCCCTGAT
TCTGTGGATAACCGTATTACCGCCTTTGAGTGAGCTGATACCGCTCGCCGCAGCCGAACGACCGAGCGCA
GCGAGTCAGTGAGCGAGGAAGCGGAAGAGCGCCCAATACGCAAACCGCCTCTCCCCGCGCGTTGGCCGAT
TCATTAATGCAGCTGGCACGACAGGTTTCCCGACTGGAAAGCGGGCAGTGAGCGCAACGCAATTAATGTG
AGTTAGCTCACTCATTAGGCACCCCAGGCTTTACACTTTATGCTTCCGGCTCGTATGTTGTGTGGAATTG
TGAGCGGATAACAATTTCACACAGGAAACAGCTATGACCATGATTACGCCAAGCGCGCAATTAACCCTCA
CTAAAGGGAACAAAAGCTGGAGCTGCAAGC
Features (pLannotate 1.2.2; 34 found; start..end, strand, type, name):
      5..231     +  promoter       RSV promoter: Rous sarcoma virus enhancer/promoter
    232..412     +  LTR            5' LTR (truncated): truncated 5' long terminal repeat (LTR) from HIV-1
    459..584     +  misc_feature   HIV-1 Ψ: packaging signal of human immunodeficiency virus type 1
    568..931     +  CDS            HIV-1 gag (fragment): gag protein from human immunodeficiency virus 1; gag
   1077..1310    +  misc_feature   RRE: The Rev response element (RRE) of HIV-1 allows for Rev-dependent mRNA export from the nucleus to the cytoplasm.
   1687..1713    +  CDS            Rev (fragment): human immunodeficiency virus 1 (HIV-1) Rev protein; rev; enhances nuclear export of unspliced and incompletely spliced viral mRNAs
   1720..1743    +  promoter       SV40 promoter (fragment): SV40 early promoter
   1744..1815    +  promoter       SV40 promoter (fragment): SV40 enhancer and early promoter
   1839..1974    +  rep_origin     SV40 ori: SV40 origin of replication
   2020..2616    +  CDS            PuroR (fragment): puromycin N-acetyltransferase; pac from Streptomyces; confers resistance to puromycin
   2665..2782    +  misc_feature   cPPT/CTS: central polypurine tract and central termination sequence of HIV-1
   2847..2913    +  CDS            small t antigen (fragment): SV40 (simian virus 40) small t antigen
   2920..4098    +  promoter       EF-1α promoter: strong constitutive promoter for human elongation factor EF-1α
   4119..4136    +  protein_bind   attB1 (fragment): mutant version of attB; core recombination site for the Gateway® BP reaction BP Clonase™
   4145..5491    +  CDS            ZBTB14: ZBT14_HUMAN - Also known as ZFP161, ZNF478. Experimental evidence at protein level: Swiss-Prot protein existence level 1. Transcriptional activator of the dopamine transporter (DAT), binding it's promoter at the consensus sequence 5'-CCTGCACAGTTCACGGA- 3'. Binds to 5'-d(GCC)(n)-3' trinucleotide repeats in promoter regions and acts as a repressor of the FMR1 gene. Transcriptional repressor of MYC and thymidine kinase promoters. From Homo sapiens (Human).
   5499..5516    -  protein_bind   attB2 (fragment): mutant version of attB; core recombination site for the Gateway® BP reaction BP Clonase™
   5525..5566    +  CDS            V5 tag: epitope tag from simian virus 5
   5582..5635    +  promoter       U6 promoter (fragment): RNA polymerase III promoter for human U6 snRNA
   5677..6265    +  misc_feature   WPRE: woodchuck hepatitis virus posttranscriptional regulatory element
   6316..6335    +  misc_feature   cPPT/CTS (fragment): central polypurine tract and central termination sequence of HIV-1
   6337..6570    +  LTR            3' LTR (ΔU3): self-inactivating 3' long terminal repeat (LTR) from HIV-1
   6648..6769    +  polyA_signal   SV40 poly(A) signal: SV40 polyadenylation signal
   6809..6944    +  rep_origin     SV40 ori: SV40 origin of replication
   6965..6983    -  promoter       T7 promoter: promoter for bacteriophage T7 RNA polymerase
   6991..7146    +  CDS            lacZα (fragment): LacZα fragment of β-galactosidase; lacZ fragment
   7151..7579    +  rep_origin     f1 ori (sequence partly withheld): f1 bacteriophage origin of replication; arrow indicates direction of (+) strand synthesis
   7632..7736    +  promoter       AmpR promoter: bla
   7737..8597    +  CDS            AmpR: β-lactamase; bla; confers resistance to ampicillin, carbenicillin, and related antibiotics
   8768..9356    +  rep_origin     ori: high-copy-number ColE1/pMB1/pBR322/pUC origin of replication
   9539..9631    +  CDS            lacI (fragment): lac repressor; lacI; The lac repressor binds to the lac operator to inhibit transcription in E. coli. This inhibition can be relieved by adding lactose or isopropyl-β-D-thiogalactopyranoside (IPTG).
   9644..9665    +  protein_bind   CAP binding site: CAP binding activates transcription in the presence of cAMP. E. coli catabolite activator protein
   9680..9710    +  promoter       lac promoter: promoter for the E. coli lac operon
   9718..9734    +  protein_bind   lac operator: The lac repressor binds to the lac operator to inhibit transcription in E. coli. This inhibition can be relieved by adding lactose or isopropyl-β-D-thiogalactopyranoside (IPTG). lac repressor encoded by lacI
   9779..9797    +  promoter       T3 promoter: promoter for bacteriophage T3 RNA polymerase
