[The description below was written by a language model from this plasmid's Addgene catalogue record and pLannotate feature annotations shown in this document.]
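Description:
TFORF3276 is a lentiviral mammalian expression plasmid built on the pLX_TRC317 backbone. It carries the human transcription factor ZBTB14 (also known as ZF5, ZFP161 or ZNF478) as one member of a barcoded transcription factor ORF collection. In bacteria it is maintained through a high-copy ColE1/pUC-type origin and selected with ampicillin via the β-lactamase gene; an f1 origin and remnants of a lac/lacZα cloning region are also present in the backbone. The depositor notes that the plasmid can recombine during propagation, as often happens with LTR-containing vectors.

The viral portion has a third-generation, self-inactivating layout. An RSV promoter drives a truncated HIV-1 5' LTR, followed by the Ψ packaging signal with a gag fragment, the RRE for Rev-dependent export of the genomic RNA, a cPPT/CTS, and a ΔU3 3' LTR with a downstream SV40 polyadenylation signal.

Two expression units sit between the LTRs. An SV40 early promoter drives puromycin N-acetyltransferase for selecting transduced cells. The EF-1α promoter drives the ZBTB14 ORF, which was introduced by Gateway cloning and is flanked by attB1 and attB2 sites. The ORF reads through into a C-terminal V5 epitope tag for detection, and a WPRE downstream enhances transcript expression.

According to the record, each construct in the series carries a unique 24-bp barcode that identifies the transcription factor in pooled overexpression screens, such as directed differentiation studies. The barcode is not annotated in the feature table. It may lie in the region between the V5 tag and the WPRE, where only a short U6 promoter fragment is detected.
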