Addgene plasmid #144752: TFORF3276
Purpose: Lentiviral vector for overexpressing transcription factor ORFs with unique 24-bp barcodes. Barcodes facilitate identification of transcription factors in pooled screens.
Depositing lab: Feng Zhang. Depositing organization: Broad Institute. Publication: A transcription factor atlas of directed differentiation. Joung J, Ma S, Tay T, Geiger-Schuller KR, Kirchgatterer PC, Verdine VK, Guo B, Arias-Garcia MA, Allen WE, Singh A, Kuksenko O, Abudayyeh OO, Gootenberg JS, Fu Z, Macrae RK, Buenrostro JD, Regev A, Zhang F. Cell. 2023 Jan 5;186(1):209-229.e26. doi: 10.1016/j.cell.2022.11.026. PubMed 36608654.
Backbone
  Vector backbone: pLX_TRC317
  Backbone manufacturer: Broad Institute Genetic Perturbation Platform
  Backbone size w/o insert (bp): 8264
  Vector type: Mammalian Expression, Lentiviral
  Selectable markers: Puromycin
Growth in bacteria
  Bacterial resistance: Ampicillin, 100 μg/mL
  Growth temperature: 37°C
  Growth strain: NEB Stable
  Copy number: High Copy
Gene/Insert
  Gene/Insert name: ZBTB14
  Species: H. sapiens (human)
  Insert size (bp): 1556
  Entrez Gene: ZBTB14 (a.k.a. ZF5, ZFP-161, ZFP-5, ZFP161, ZNF478)
  Promoter: EF1a
  Tag / fusion protein: V5 (C terminal on insert)
  Cloning method: Gateway Cloning
  Sequencing primers: 5′ GGGTGGAGACTGAAGTTAGGCCAG; 3′ CACATAGCGTAAAAGGAGCAACATAG
Resource information
  A portion of this plasmid was derived from a plasmid made by: Broad Institute Genetic Perturbation Platform
Terms and licenses: Academic/Nonprofit Terms; Industry Terms: Not Available to Industry
Depositor comments: NM_001243702.1 Please test multiple small colonies in case of plasmid recombination. To make this collection available in a timely manner, a portion of this collection was not fully sequenced by Addgene. If an Addgene verified full plasmid sequence is not available, please contact us prior to placing an order to request the full sequence.
How to cite: TFORF3276 was a gift from Feng Zhang (Addgene plasmid # 144752 ; http://n2t.net/addgene:144752 ; RRID:Addgene_144752)
