>Addgene plasmid #144752 | TFORF3276 | depositor partial sequence | sequence record 286371 | Insert
ATCGATTGATCAACAAGTTTGTACAAAAAAGTTGGCACCATGGAGTTTTTCATCAGTATGTCTGAAACCA
TTAAATATAATGACGATGATCATAAAACTCTGTTTCTGAAAACACTAAATGAACAACGCCTGGAAGGAGA
ATTTTGTGATATTGCTATTGTGGTTGAGGATGTGAAATTCAGAGCACACAGATGTGTTCTTGCTGCCTGC
AGCACCTACTTTAAAAAGCTTTTCAAGAAGCTTGAGGTTGATAGTTCTTCGGTCATAGAAATAGATTTTC
TTCGTTCTGATATATTTGAAGAGGTCCTGAACTACATGTACACAGCAAAGATTTCCGTGAAAAAAGAAGA
TGTTAACTTAATGATGTCATCGGGTCAGATTCTTGGTATCCGATTTTTGGATAAACTGTGTTCTCAGAAG
CGTGATGTGTCCAGTCCCGATGAAAACAATGGTCAGTCCAAAAGTAAGTATTGCCTTAAAATAAATCGCC
CCATTGGAGATGCTGCTGACACCCAGGATGATGATGTAGAGGAAATCGGGGATCAGGATGACAGTCCTTC
TGATGACACAGTAGAAGGCACACCCCCGAGTCAGGAGGACGGCAAGTCGCCCACCACAACGCTCAGGGTT
CAGGAAGCGATCCTGAAAGAGCTGGGGAGTGAGGAAGTTCGGAAGGTCAATTGCTACGGCCAGGAAGTAG
AATCCATGGAGACCCCAGAATCAAAAGACTTGGGGTCCCAGACCCCTCAAGCCTTAACATTTAATGATGG
GATGAGTGAAGTGAAAGATGAACAGACACCAGGCTGGACAACAGCCGCCAGTGACATGAAGTTTGAGTAT
TTGCTTTATGGTCACCATCGGGAGCAGATTGCCTGCCAGGCGTGTGGGAAGACGTTTTCTGATGAAGGCA
GATTGAGGAAGCATGAGAAACTCCACACGGCGGACAGGCCATTTGTTTGTGAAATGTGCACAAAAGGTTT
CACCACACAGGCCCACCTGAAAGAACACCTAAAAATCCACACAGGATATAAGCCCTATAGCTGTGAGGTG
TGTGGAAAATCATTTATCCGTGCCCCAGACTTAAAGAAGCATGAGAGAGTTCACAGTAATGAAAGACCGT
TTGCGTGCCACATGTGTGACAAAGCCTTCAAACACAAGTCTCACCTCAAGGATCATGAAAGAAGACACAG
AGGGGAAAAGCCTTTTGTGTGTGGCTCCTGCACCAAGGCATTTGCCAAGGCATCTGATCTGAAAAGGCAC
GAGAACAATATGCACAGTGAAAGGAAGCAGGTTACCCCCAGTGCCATCCAGAGCGAGACAGAACAGTTGC
AGGCGGCAGCGATGGCTGCGGAAGCAGAACAGCAGCTGGAGACGATAGCCTGTAGCTTGCCAACTTTCTT
GTACAAAGTGGTTGATATCGGTAAGCCTATCCCTAACCCTCTCCTCGGTCTCGATTCTACGTAGTAATGA
ACTAGTCCGTAACTTGAAAGTATTTCGATTTCTTGGCTTTATATATCTTGTGGAAAGGACGAAGCCCGCA
ATCGGTGTAATCCGAA
