>Addgene plasmid #144752 | TFORF3276 | depositor partial sequence | sequence record 286372 | Barcode
AGCCCGCAATCGGTGTAATCCGAA
